>Addgene plasmid #153386 | lvl0 APT1t | addgene full sequence | sequence record 315414 | Addgene NGS Result
CTTGAGACCCTGCAGTCCGGCAAAAAAGGGCAAGGTGTCACCACCCTGCCCTTTTTCTTTAAAACCGAAA
AGATTACTTCGCGTTATGCAGGCTTCCTCGCTCACTGACTCGCTGCGCTCGGTCGTTCGGCTGCGGCGAG
CGGTATCAGCTCACTCAAAGGCGGTAATACGGTTATCCACAGAATCAGGGGATAACGCAGGAAAGAACAT
GTGAGCAAAAGGCCAGCAAAAGGCCAGGAACCGTAAAAAGGCCGCGTTGCTGGCGTTTTTCCACAGGCTC
CGCCCCCCTGACGAGCATCACAAAAATCGACGCTCAAGTCAGAGGTGGCGAAACCCGACAGGACTATAAA
GATACCAGGCGTTTCCCCCTGGAAGCTCCCTCGTGCGCTCTCCTGTTCCGACCCTGCCGCTTACCGGATA
CCTGTCCGCCTTTCTCCCTTCGGGAAGCGTGGCGCTTTCTCATAGCTCACGCTGTAGGTATCTCAGTTCG
GTGTAGGTCGTTCGCTCCAAGCTGGGCTGTGTGCACGAACCCCCCGTTCAGCCCGACCGCTGCGCCTTAT
CCGGTAACTATCGTCTTGAGTCCAACCCGGTAAGACACGACTTATCGCCACTGGCAGCAGCCACTGGTAA
CAGGATTAGCAGAGCGAGGTATGTAGGCGGTGCTACAGAGTTCTTGAAGTGGTGGCCTAACTACGGCTAC
ACTAGAAGAACAGTATTTGGTATCTGCGCTCTGCTGAAGCCAGTTACCTTCGGAAAAAGAGTTGGTAGCT
CTTGATCCGGCAAACAAACCACCGCTGGTAGCGGTGGTTTTTTTGTTTGCAAGCAGCAGATTACGCGCAG
AAAAAAAGGATCTCAAGAAGATCCTTTGATCTTTTCTACGGGGTCTGACGCTCAGTGGAACGAAAACTCA
CGTTAAGGGATTTTGGTCATGAGATTATCAAAAAGGATCTTCACCTAGATCCTTTTAAATTAAAAATGAA
GTTTTAAATCAATCTAAAGTATATATGAGTAAACTTGGTCTGACAGCTCGAGGCTTGGATTCTCACCAAT
AAAAAACGCCCGGCGGCAACCGAGCGTTCTGAACAAATCCAGATGGAGTTCTGAGGTCATTACTGGATCT
ATCAACAGGAGTCCAAGCGAGCTCGATATCAAATTACGCCCCGCCCTGCCACTCATCGCAGTACTGTTGT
AATTCATTAAGCATTCTGCCGACATGGAAGCCATCACAAACGGCATGATGAACCTGAATCGCCAGCGGCA
TCAGCACCTTGTCGCCTTGCGTATAATATTTGCCCATGGTGAAAACGGGGGCGAAGAAGTTGTCCATATT
GGCCACGTTTAAATCAAAACTGGTGAAACTCACCCAGGGATTGGCTGAGACGAAAAACATATTCTCAATA
AACCCTTTAGGGAAATAGGCCAGGTTTTCACCGTAACACGCCACATCTTGCGAATATATGTGTAGAAACT
GCCGGAAATCGTCGTGGTATTCACTCCAGAGCGATGAAAACGTTTCAGTTTGCTCATGGAAAACGGTGTA
ACAAGGGTGAACACTATCCCATATCACCAGCTCACCGTCTTTCATTGCCATACGAAATTCCGGATGAGCA
TTCATCAGGCGGGCAAGAATGTGAATAAAGGCCGGATAAAACTTGTGCTTATTTTTCTTTACGGTCTTTA
AAAAGGCCGTAATATCCAGCTGAACGGTCTGGTTATAGGTACATTGAGCAACTGACTGAAATGCCTCAAA
ATGTTCTTTACGATGCCATTGGGATATATCAACGGTGGTATATCCAGTGATTTTTTTCTCCATTTTAGCT
TCCTTAGCTCCTGAAAATCTCGATAACTCAAAAAATACGCCCGGTAGTGATCTTATTTCATTATGGTGAA
AGTTGGAACCTCTTACGTGCCCGATCAACTCGAGTGCCACCTGACGTCTAAGAAACCATTATTATCATGA
CATTAACCTATAAAAATAGGCGTATCACGAGGCAGAATTTCAGATAAAAAAAATCCTTAGCTTTCGCTAA
GGATGATTTCTGGAATTCGGTCTCTGCTTCAAGAAACTGGAAGAGAAGGTTATTGGATCGAGTGTTGATG
CTATTTTTCATGTATGGTGAGACATTTTGCGTGGGATTTGATCCTTGTTGTTTCAACTTATCATAATTGG
TTCAGACTAGAAAATGGCATTTGAATGTCAGGATTCGATTGCAGTTTCCTATTGTTCCACTTAAAATCCC
CGATTAATAAGGTGTTATGGGTTTTATTTATAGAATCAACG
Features (pLannotate 1.2.2; 6 found; start..end, strand, type, name):
     16..73      +  terminator     his operon terminator: This putative transcriptin terminator from the E. coli his operon has a 2-bp deletion introduced during synthesis. Its efficiency has not been determined.
    268..856     -  rep_origin     ori: high-copy-number ColE1/pMB1/pBR322/pUC origin of replication
   1039..1133    -  terminator     lambda t0 terminator: transcription terminator from phage lambda
   1157..1813    -  CDS            cat: CAT_ECOLX - Experimental evidence at protein level: Swiss-Prot protein existence level 1. This enzyme is an effector of chloramphenicol resistance in bacteria. From Escherichia coli. This protein is used as a marker in many commonly used cloning vectors, such as pACYC184.
   1814..1911    -  promoter       cat promoter: promoter of the E. coli cat gene encoding chloramphenicol acetyltransferase
   1997..2040    -  terminator     bacterial terminator: putative bacterial transcription terminator
