[The description below was written by a language model from this plasmid's Addgene catalogue record and pLannotate feature annotations shown in this document.]
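Description:
lvl0 APT1t is a Level 0 standard-part plasmid from the Mobius Assembly for Plant Systems toolkit, carrying a plant transcription terminator as a reusable building block. The backbone is mUAV, the small (about 2.05 kb) universal acceptor vector of the Mobius system, and the complete plasmid is 2,281 nt. It is maintained in E. coli at high copy through a ColE1/pMB1/pUC-type origin and selected with chloramphenicol via a cat (chloramphenicol acetyltransferase) gene driven by its native cat promoter and followed by the phage lambda t0 terminator. Additional bacterial terminators, a his operon terminator and a second putative bacterial terminator, are annotated in the backbone, where such elements typically insulate a cloning site from read-through transcription.

The payload is a 228 bp terminator sequence from the Arabidopsis thaliana APT1 gene, inserted through AarI sites that were destroyed during cloning, as expected for type IIS-based part domestication. The automated feature table annotates only the backbone elements; the APT1 terminator itself is not called as a feature, although the total length matches backbone plus insert. Although catalogued as a plant expression vector, the plasmid contains no promoter, coding sequence or plant selection marker of its own and no elements for plant transformation. It serves instead as a part donor, with the terminator intended to be combined with promoter and coding sequence parts into transcription units in higher-level assembly vectors. The associated work concerns how promoter-terminator pairings influence gene regulation in plants, so this part is suited to building and comparing expression cassettes with different 3′ regulatory regions.
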