Addgene plasmid #153386: lvl0 APT1t
Purpose: Plant terminator
Depositing lab: Naomi Nakayama. Depositing organization: University of Edinburgh. Publication: Mobius Assembly for Plant Systems highlights promoter-terminator interaction in gene regulation. Andreou , Andreas I., Nirkko, Jessica , Ochoa-Villarreal, Marisol , Nakayama, Naomi. bioRxiv, March 31, 2021 10.1101/2021.03.31.437819.
Backbone
  Vector backbone: mUAV
  Backbone size w/o insert (bp): 2053
  Vector type: Plant Expression
Growth in bacteria
  Bacterial resistance: Chloramphenicol, 25 μg/mL
  Growth temperature: 37°C
  Growth strain: DH5alpha
  Copy number: High Copy
Gene/Insert
  Gene/Insert name: APT1 terminator
  Species: A. thaliana (mustard weed)
  Insert size (bp): 228
  Cloning method: Restriction Enzyme; 5′ cloning site AarI (destroyed during cloning); 3′ cloning site AarI (destroyed during cloning)
  Sequencing primers: 5′ tgccacctgacgtctaagaa; 3′ attaccgcctttgagtgagc
Terms and licenses: Academic/Nonprofit Terms; Industry Terms: Not Available to Industry
How to cite: lvl0 APT1t was a gift from Naomi Nakayama (Addgene plasmid # 153386 ; http://n2t.net/addgene:153386 ; RRID:Addgene_153386)
